>Addgene plasmid #221652 | p8392 LentiCRISPRv2 Neo sgPTPN14-3 | addgene full sequence | sequence record 438022 | Addgene NGS Result
TGCGGTTTTGGCAGTACATCAATGGGCGTGGATAGCGGTTTGACTCACGGGGATTTCCAAGTCTCCACCC
CATTGACGTCAATGGGAGTTTGTTTTGGCACCAAAATCAACGGGACTTTCCAAAATGTCGTAACAACTCC
GCCCCATTGACGCAAATGGGCGGTAGGCGTGTACGGTGGGAGGTCTATATAAGCAGCGCGTTTTGCCTGT
ACTGGGTCTCTCTGGTTAGACCAGATCTGAGCCTGGGAGCTCTCTGGCTAACTAGGGAACCCACTGCTTA
AGCCTCAATAAAGCTTGCCTTGAGTGCTTCAAGTAGTGTGTGCCCGTCTGTTGTGTGACTCTGGTAACTA
GAGATCCCTCAGACCCTTTTAGTCAGTGTGGAAAATCTCTAGCAGTGGCGCCCGAACAGGGACTTGAAAG
CGAAAGGGAAACCAGAGGAGCTCTCTCGACGCAGGACTCGGCTTGCTGAAGCGCGCACGGCAAGAGGCGA
GGGGCGGCGACTGGTGAGTACGCCAAAAATTTTGACTAGCGGAGGCTAGAAGGAGAGAGATGGGTGCGAG
AGCGTCAGTATTAAGCGGGGGAGAATTAGATCGCGATGGGAAAAAATTCGGTTAAGGCCAGGGGGAAAGA
AAAAATATAAATTAAAACATATAGTATGGGCAAGCAGGGAGCTAGAACGATTCGCAGTTAATCCTGGCCT
GTTAGAAACATCAGAAGGCTGTAGACAAATACTGGGACAGCTACAACCATCCCTTCAGACAGGATCAGAA
GAACTTAGATCATTATATAATACAGTAGCAACCCTCTATTGTGTGCATCAAAGGATAGAGATAAAAGACA
CCAAGGAAGCTTTAGACAAGATAGAGGAAGAGCAAAACAAAAGTAAGACCACCGCACAGCAAGCGGCCGC
TGATCTTCAGACCTGGAGGAGGAGATATGAGGGACAATTGGAGAAGTGAATTATATAAATATAAAGTAGT
AAAAATTGAACCATTAGGAGTAGCACCCACCAAGGCAAAGAGAAGAGTGGTGCAGAGAGAAAAAAGAGCA
GTGGGAATAGGAGCTTTGTTCCTTGGGTTCTTGGGAGCAGCAGGAAGCACTATGGGCGCAGCGTCAATGA
CGCTGACGGTACAGGCCAGACAATTATTGTCTGGTATAGTGCAGCAGCAGAACAATTTGCTGAGGGCTAT
TGAGGCGCAACAGCATCTGTTGCAACTCACAGTCTGGGGCATCAAGCAGCTCCAGGCAAGAATCCTGGCT
GTGGAAAGATACCTAAAGGATCAACAGCTCCTGGGGATTTGGGGTTGCTCTGGAAAACTCATTTGCACCA
CTGCTGTGCCTTGGAATGCTAGTTGGAGTAATAAATCTCTGGAACAGATTTGGAATCACACGACCTGGAT
GGAGTGGGACAGAGAAATTAACAATTACACAAGCTTAATACACTCCTTAATTGAAGAATCGCAAAACCAG
CAAGAAAAGAATGAACAAGAATTATTGGAATTAGATAAATGGGCAAGTTTGTGGAATTGGTTTAACATAA
CAAATTGGCTGTGGTATATAAAATTATTCATAATGATAGTAGGAGGCTTGGTAGGTTTAAGAATAGTTTT
TGCTGTACTTTCTATAGTGAATAGAGTTAGGCAGGGATATTCACCATTATCGTTTCAGACCCACCTCCCA
ACCCCGAGGGGACCCGACAGGCCCGAAGGAATAGAAGAAGAAGGTGGAGAGAGAGACAGAGACAGATCCA
TTCGATTAGTGAACGGATCGGCACTGCGTGCGCCAATTCTGCAGACAAATGGCAGTATTCATCCACAATT
TTAAAAGAAAAGGGGGGATTGGGGGGTACAGTGCAGGGGAAAGAATAGTAGACATAATAGCAACAGACAT
ACAAACTAAAGAATTACAAAAACAAATTACAAAAATTCAAAATTTTCGGGTTTATTACAGGGACAGCAGA
GATCCAGTTTGGTTAATTAAGGTACCGAGGGCCTATTTCCCATGATTCCTTCATATTTGCATATACGATA
CAAGGCTGTTAGAGAGATAATTAGAATTAATTTGACTGTAAACACAAAGATATTAGTACAAAATACGTGA
CGTAGAAAGTAATAATTTCTTGGGTAGTTTGCAGTTTTAAAATTATGTTTTAAAATGGACTATCATATGC
TTACCGTAACTTGAAAGTATTTCGATTTCTTGGCTTTATATATCTTGTGGAAAGGACGAAACACCGCCAC
ACTGGACGTGAACGGGGTTTTAGAGCTAGAAATAGCAAGTTAAAATAAGGCTAGTCCGTTATCAACTTGA
AAAAGTGGCACCGAGTCGGTGCTTTTTTGAATTCGCTAGCTAGGTCTTGAAAGGAGTGGGAATTGGCTCC
GGTGCCCGTCAGTGGGCAGAGCGCACATCGCCCACAGTCCCCGAGAAGTTGGGGGGAGGGGTCGGCAATT
GATCCGGTGCCTAGAGAAGGTGGCGCGGGGTAAACTGGGAAAGTGATGTCGTGTACTGGCTCCGCCTTTT
TCCCGAGGGTGGGGGAGAACCGTATATAAGTGCAGTAGTCGCCGTGAACGTTCTTTTTCGCAACGGGTTT
GCCGCCAGAACACAGGACCGGTTCTAGAGCGCTGCCACCATGGACAAGAAGTACAGCATCGGCCTGGACA
TCGGCACCAACTCTGTGGGCTGGGCCGTGATCACCGACGAGTACAAGGTGCCCAGCAAGAAATTCAAGGT
GCTGGGCAACACCGACCGGCACAGCATCAAGAAGAACCTGATCGGAGCCCTGCTGTTCGACAGCGGCGAA
ACAGCCGAGGCCACCCGGCTGAAGAGAACCGCCAGAAGAAGATACACCAGACGGAAGAACCGGATCTGCT
ATCTGCAAGAGATCTTCAGCAACGAGATGGCCAAGGTGGACGACAGCTTCTTCCACAGACTGGAAGAGTC
CTTCCTGGTGGAAGAGGATAAGAAGCACGAGCGGCACCCCATCTTCGGCAACATCGTGGACGAGGTGGCC
TACCACGAGAAGTACCCCACCATCTACCACCTGAGAAAGAAACTGGTGGACAGCACCGACAAGGCCGACC
TGCGGCTGATCTATCTGGCCCTGGCCCACATGATCAAGTTCCGGGGCCACTTCCTGATCGAGGGCGACCT
GAACCCCGACAACAGCGACGTGGACAAGCTGTTCATCCAGCTGGTGCAGACCTACAACCAGCTGTTCGAG
GAAAACCCCATCAACGCCAGCGGCGTGGACGCCAAGGCCATCCTGTCTGCCAGACTGAGCAAGAGCAGAC
GGCTGGAAAATCTGATCGCCCAGCTGCCCGGCGAGAAGAAGAATGGCCTGTTCGGAAACCTGATTGCCCT
GAGCCTGGGCCTGACCCCCAACTTCAAGAGCAACTTCGACCTGGCCGAGGATGCCAAACTGCAGCTGAGC
AAGGACACCTACGACGACGACCTGGACAACCTGCTGGCCCAGATCGGCGACCAGTACGCCGACCTGTTTC
TGGCCGCCAAGAACCTGTCCGACGCCATCCTGCTGAGCGACATCCTGAGAGTGAACACCGAGATCACCAA
GGCCCCCCTGAGCGCCTCTATGATCAAGAGATACGACGAGCACCACCAGGACCTGACCCTGCTGAAAGCT
CTCGTGCGGCAGCAGCTGCCTGAGAAGTACAAAGAGATTTTCTTCGACCAGAGCAAGAACGGCTACGCCG
GCTACATTGACGGCGGAGCCAGCCAGGAAGAGTTCTACAAGTTCATCAAGCCCATCCTGGAAAAGATGGA
CGGCACCGAGGAACTGCTCGTGAAGCTGAACAGAGAGGACCTGCTGCGGAAGCAGCGGACCTTCGACAAC
GGCAGCATCCCCCACCAGATCCACCTGGGAGAGCTGCACGCCATTCTGCGGCGGCAGGAAGATTTTTACC
CATTCCTGAAGGACAACCGGGAAAAGATCGAGAAGATCCTGACCTTCCGCATCCCCTACTACGTGGGCCC
TCTGGCCAGGGGAAACAGCAGATTCGCCTGGATGACCAGAAAGAGCGAGGAAACCATCACCCCCTGGAAC
TTCGAGGAAGTGGTGGACAAGGGCGCTTCCGCCCAGAGCTTCATCGAGCGGATGACCAACTTCGATAAGA
ACCTGCCCAACGAGAAGGTGCTGCCCAAGCACAGCCTGCTGTACGAGTACTTCACCGTGTATAACGAGCT
GACCAAAGTGAAATACGTGACCGAGGGAATGAGAAAGCCCGCCTTCCTGAGCGGCGAGCAGAAAAAGGCC
ATCGTGGACCTGCTGTTCAAGACCAACCGGAAAGTGACCGTGAAGCAGCTGAAAGAGGACTACTTCAAGA
AAATCGAGTGCTTCGACTCCGTGGAAATCTCCGGCGTGGAAGATCGGTTCAACGCCTCCCTGGGCACATA
CCACGATCTGCTGAAAATTATCAAGGACAAGGACTTCCTGGACAATGAGGAAAACGAGGACATTCTGGAA
GATATCGTGCTGACCCTGACACTGTTTGAGGACAGAGAGATGATCGAGGAACGGCTGAAAACCTATGCCC
ACCTGTTCGACGACAAAGTGATGAAGCAGCTGAAGCGGCGGAGATACACCGGCTGGGGCAGGCTGAGCCG
GAAGCTGATCAACGGCATCCGGGACAAGCAGTCCGGCAAGACAATCCTGGATTTCCTGAAGTCCGACGGC
TTCGCCAACAGAAACTTCATGCAGCTGATCCACGACGACAGCCTGACCTTTAAAGAGGACATCCAGAAAG
CCCAGGTGTCCGGCCAGGGCGATAGCCTGCACGAGCACATTGCCAATCTGGCCGGCAGCCCCGCCATTAA
GAAGGGCATCCTGCAGACAGTGAAGGTGGTGGACGAGCTCGTGAAAGTGATGGGCCGGCACAAGCCCGAG
AACATCGTGATCGAAATGGCCAGAGAGAACCAGACCACCCAGAAGGGACAGAAGAACAGCCGCGAGAGAA
TGAAGCGGATCGAAGAGGGCATCAAAGAGCTGGGCAGCCAGATCCTGAAAGAACACCCCGTGGAAAACAC
CCAGCTGCAGAACGAGAAGCTGTACCTGTACTACCTGCAGAATGGGCGGGATATGTACGTGGACCAGGAA
CTGGACATCAACCGGCTGTCCGACTACGATGTGGACCATATCGTGCCTCAGAGCTTTCTGAAGGACGACT
CCATCGACAACAAGGTGCTGACCAGAAGCGACAAGAACCGGGGCAAGAGCGACAACGTGCCCTCCGAAGA
GGTCGTGAAGAAGATGAAGAACTACTGGCGGCAGCTGCTGAACGCCAAGCTGATTACCCAGAGAAAGTTC
GACAATCTGACCAAGGCCGAGAGAGGCGGCCTGAGCGAACTGGATAAGGCCGGCTTCATCAAGAGACAGC
TGGTGGAAACCCGGCAGATCACAAAGCACGTGGCACAGATCCTGGACTCCCGGATGAACACTAAGTACGA
CGAGAATGACAAGCTGATCCGGGAAGTGAAAGTGATCACCCTGAAGTCCAAGCTGGTGTCCGATTTCCGG
AAGGATTTCCAGTTTTACAAAGTGCGCGAGATCAACAACTACCACCACGCCCACGACGCCTACCTGAACG
CCGTCGTGGGAACCGCCCTGATCAAAAAGTACCCTAAGCTGGAAAGCGAGTTCGTGTACGGCGACTACAA
GGTGTACGACGTGCGGAAGATGATCGCCAAGAGCGAGCAGGAAATCGGCAAGGCTACCGCCAAGTACTTC
TTCTACAGCAACATCATGAACTTTTTCAAGACCGAGATTACCCTGGCCAACGGCGAGATCCGGAAGCGGC
CTCTGATCGAGACAAACGGCGAAACCGGGGAGATCGTGTGGGATAAGGGCCGGGATTTTGCCACCGTGCG
GAAAGTGCTGAGCATGCCCCAAGTGAATATCGTGAAAAAGACCGAGGTGCAGACAGGCGGCTTCAGCAAA
GAGTCTATCCTGCCCAAGAGGAACAGCGATAAGCTGATCGCCAGAAAGAAGGACTGGGACCCTAAGAAGT
ACGGCGGCTTCGACAGCCCCACCGTGGCCTATTCTGTGCTGGTGGTGGCCAAAGTGGAAAAGGGCAAGTC
CAAGAAACTGAAGAGTGTGAAAGAGCTGCTGGGGATCACCATCATGGAAAGAAGCAGCTTCGAGAAGAAT
CCCATCGACTTTCTGGAAGCCAAGGGCTACAAAGAAGTGAAAAAGGACCTGATCATCAAGCTGCCTAAGT
ACTCCCTGTTCGAGCTGGAAAACGGCCGGAAGAGAATGCTGGCCTCTGCCGGCGAACTGCAGAAGGGAAA
CGAACTGGCCCTGCCCTCCAAATATGTGAACTTCCTGTACCTGGCCAGCCACTATGAGAAGCTGAAGGGC
TCCCCCGAGGATAATGAGCAGAAACAGCTGTTTGTGGAACAGCACAAGCACTACCTGGACGAGATCATCG
AGCAGATCAGCGAGTTCTCCAAGAGAGTGATCCTGGCCGACGCTAATCTGGACAAAGTGCTGTCCGCCTA
CAACAAGCACCGGGATAAGCCCATCAGAGAGCAGGCCGAGAATATCATCCACCTGTTTACCCTGACCAAT
CTGGGAGCCCCTGCCGCCTTCAAGTACTTTGACACCACCATCGACCGGAAGAGGTACACCAGCACCAAAG
AGGTGCTGGACGCCACCCTGATCCACCAGAGCATCACCGGCCTGTACGAGACACGGATCGACCTGTCTCA
GCTGGGAGGCGACAAGCGACCTGCCGCCACAAAGAAGGCTGGACAGGCTAAGAAGAAGAAAGATTACAAA
GACGATGACGATAAGGGATCCGGCGCAACAAACTTCTCTCTGCTGAAACAAGCCGGAGATGTCGAAGAGA
ATCCTGGACCGATTGAACAAGATGGATTGCACGCAGGTTCTCCGGCCGCTTGGGTGGAGAGGCTATTCGG
CTATGACTGGGCACAACAGACAATCGGCTGCTCTGATGCCGCCGTGTTCCGGCTGTCAGCGCAGGGGCGC
CCGGTTCTTTTTGTCAAGACCGACCTGTCCGGTGCCCTGAATGAACTGCAGGACGAGGCAGCGCGGCTAT
CGTGGCTGGCCACGACGGGCGTTCCTTGCGCAGCTGTGCTCGACGTTGTCACTGAAGCGGGAAGGGACTG
GCTGCTATTGGGCGAAGTGCCGGGGCAGGATCTCCTGTCATCTCACCTTGCTCCTGCCGAGAAAGTATCC
ATCATGGCTGATGCAATGCGGCGGCTGCATACGCTTGATCCGGCTACCTGCCCATTCGACCACCAAGCGA
AACATCGCATCGAGCGAGCACGTACTCGGATGGAAGCCGGTCTTGTCGATCAGGATGATCTGGACGAAGA
GCATCAGGGGCTCGCGCCAGCCGAACTGTTCGCCAGGCTCAAGGCGCGCATGCCCGACGGCGAGGATCTC
GTCGTGACCCATGGCGATGCCTGCTTGCCGAATATCATGGTGGAAAATGGCCGCTTTTCTGGATTCATCG
ACTGTGGCCGGCTGGGTGTGGCGGACCGCTATCAGGACATAGCGTTGGCTACCCGTGATATTGCTGAAGA
GCTTGGCGGCGAATGGGCTGACCGCTTCCTCGTGCTTTACGGTATCGCCGCTCCCGATTCGCAGCGCATC
GCCTTCTATCGCCTTCTTGACGAGTTCTTCTGAACGCGTTAAGTCGACAATCAACCTCTGGATTACAAAA
TTTGTGAAAGATTGACTGGTATTCTTAACTATGTTGCTCCTTTTACGCTATGTGGATACGCTGCTTTAAT
GCCTTTGTATCATGCTATTGCTTCCCGTATGGCTTTCATTTTCTCCTCCTTGTATAAATCCTGGTTGCTG
TCTCTTTATGAGGAGTTGTGGCCCGTTGTCAGGCAACGTGGCGTGGTGTGCACTGTGTTTGCTGACGCAA
CCCCCACTGGTTGGGGCATTGCCACCACCTGTCAGCTCCTTTCCGGGACTTTCGCTTTCCCCCTCCCTAT
TGCCACGGCGGAACTCATCGCCGCCTGCCTTGCCCGCTGCTGGACAGGGGCTCGGCTGTTGGGCACTGAC
AATTCCGTGGTGTTGTCGGGGAAATCATCGTCCTTTCCTTGGCTGCTCGCCTGTGTTGCCACCTGGATTC
TGCGCGGGACGTCCTTCTGCTACGTCCCTTCGGCCCTCAATCCAGCGGACCTTCCTTCCCGCGGCCTGCT
GCCGGCTCTGCGGCCTCTTCCGCGTCTTCGCCTTCGCCCTCAGACGAGTCGGATCTCCCTTTGGGCCGCC
TCCCCGCGTCGACTTTAAGACCAATGACTTACAAGGCAGCTGTAGATCTTAGCCACTTTTTAAAAGAAAA
GGGGGGACTGGAAGGGCTAATTCACTCCCAACGAAGACAAGATCTGCTTTTTGCTTGTACTGGGTCTCTC
TGGTTAGACCAGATCTGAGCCTGGGAGCTCTCTGGCTAACTAGGGAACCCACTGCTTAAGCCTCAATAAA
GCTTGCCTTGAGTGCTTCAAGTAGTGTGTGCCCGTCTGTTGTGTGACTCTGGTAACTAGAGATCCCTCAG
ACCCTTTTAGTCAGTGTGGAAAATCTCTAGCAGGGCCCGTTTAAACCCGCTGATCAGCCTCGACTGTGCC
TTCTAGTTGCCAGCCATCTGTTGTTTGCCCCTCCCCCGTGCCTTCCTTGACCCTGGAAGGTGCCACTCCC
ACTGTCCTTTCCTAATAAAATGAGGAAATTGCATCGCATTGTCTGAGTAGGTGTCATTCTATTCTGGGGG
GTGGGGTGGGGCAGGACAGCAAGGGGGAGGATTGGGAAGACAATAGCAGGCATGCTGGGGATGCGGTGGG
CTCTATGGCTTCTGAGGCGGAAAGAACCAGCTGGGGCTCTAGGGGGTATCCCC
[124 nt withheld, positions 8874-8997]
C
[91 nt withheld, positions 8999-9089]
A
[49 nt withheld, positions 9091-9139]
CCTTTGACGTTGGAGTCCACGTTCTTT
[37 nt withheld, positions 9167-9203]
ACCCTATCTCGGTCTATTCTTTTGATTTATAAGGGATTTTGCCGATTTCGGCCTATTGGTTAAAAAATGA
GCTGATTTAACAAAAATTTAACGCGAATTAATTCTGTGGAATGTGTGTCAGTTAGGGTGTGGAAAGTCCC
CAGGCTCCCCAGCAGGCAGAAGTATGCAAAGCATGCATCTCAATTAGTCAGCAACCAGGTGTGGAAAGTC
CCCAGGCTCCCCAGCAGGCAGAAGTATGCAAAGCATGCATCTCAATTAGTCAGCAACCATAGTCCCGCCC
CTAACTCCGCCCATCCCGCCCCTAACTCCGCCCAGTTCCGCCCATTCTCCGCCCCATGGCTGACTAATTT
TTTTTATTTATGCAGAGGCCGAGGCCGCCTCTGCCTCTGAGCTATTCCAGAAGTAGTGAGGAGGCTTTTT
TGGAGGCCTAGGCTTTTGCAAAAAGCTCCCGGGAGCTTGTATATCCATTTTCGGATCTGATCAGCACGTG
TTGACAATTAATCATCGGCATAGTATATCGGCATAGTATAATACGACAAGGTGAGGAACTAAACCATGGC
CAAGTTGACCAGTGCCGTTCCGGTGCTCACCGCGCGCGACGTCGCCGGAGCGGTCGAGTTCTGGACCGAC
CGGCTCGGGTTCTCCCGGGACTTCGTGGAGGACGACTTCGCCGGTGTGGTCCGGGACGACGTGACCCTGT
TCATCAGCGCGGTCCAGGACCAGGTGGTGCCGGACAACACCCTGGCCTGGGTGTGGGTGCGCGGCCTGGA
CGAGCTGTACGCCGAGTGGTCGGAGGTCGTGTCCACGAACTTCCGGGACGCCTCCGGGCCGGCCATGACC
GAGATCGGCGAGCAGCCGTGGGGGCGGGAGTTCGCCCTGCGCGACCCGGCCGGCAACTGCGTGCACTTCG
TGGCCGAGGAGCAGGACTGACACGTGCTACGAGATTTCGATTCCACCGCCGCCTTCTATGAAAGGTTGGG
CTTCGGAATCGTTTTCCGGGACGCCGGCTGGATGATCCTCCAGCGCGGGGATCTCATGCTGGAGTTCTTC
GCCCACCCCAACTTGTTTATTGCAGCTTATAATGGTTACAAATAAAGCAATAGCATCACAAATTTCACAA
ATAAAGCATTTTTTTCACTGCATTCTAGTTGTGGTTTGTCCAAACTCATCAATGTATCTTATCATGTCTG
TATACCGTCGACCTCTAGCTAGAGCTTGGCGTAATCATGGTCATAGCTGTTTCCTGTGTGAAATTGTTAT
CCGCTCACAATTCCACACAACATACGAGCCGGAAGCATAAAGTGTAAAGCCTGGGGTGCCTAATGAGTGA
GCTAACTCACATTAATTGCGTTGCGCTCACTGCCCGCTTTCCAGTCGGGAAACCTGTCGTGCCAGCTGCA
TTAATGAATCGGCCAACGCGCGGGGAGAGGCGGTTTGCGTATTGGGCGCTCTTCCGCTTCCTCGCTCACT
GACTCGCTGCGCTCGGTCGTTCGGCTGCGGCGAGCGGTATCAGCTCACTCAAAGGCGGTAATACGGTTAT
CCACAGAATCAGGGGATAACGCAGGAAAGAACATGTGAGCAAAAGGCCAGCAAAAGGCCAGGAACCGTAA
AAAGGCCGCGTTGCTGGCGTTTTTCCATAGGCTCCGCCCCCCTGACGAGCATCACAAAAATCGACGCTCA
AGTCAGAGGTGGCGAAACCCGACAGGACTATAAAGATACCAGGCGTTTCCCCCTGGAAGCTCCCTCGTGC
GCTCTCCTGTTCCGACCCTGCCGCTTACCGGATACCTGTCCGCCTTTCTCCCTTCGGGAAGCGTGGCGCT
TTCTCATAGCTCACGCTGTAGGTATCTCAGTTCGGTGTAGGTCGTTCGCTCCAAGCTGGGCTGTGTGCAC
GAACCCCCCGTTCAGCCCGACCGCTGCGCCTTATCCGGTAACTATCGTCTTGAGTCCAACCCGGTAAGAC
ACGACTTATCGCCACTGGCAGCAGCCACTGGTAACAGGATTAGCAGAGCGAGGTATGTAGGCGGTGCTAC
AGAGTTCTTGAAGTGGTGGCCTAACTACGGCTACACTAGAAGAACAGTATTTGGTATCTGCGCTCTGCTG
AAGCCAGTTACCTTCGGAAAAAGAGTTGGTAGCTCTTGATCCGGCAAACAAACCACCGCTGGTAGCGGTG
GTTTTTTTGTTTGCAAGCAGCAGATTACGCGCAGAAAAAAAGGATCTCAAGAAGATCCTTTGATCTTTTC
TACGGGGTCTGACGCTCAGTGGAACGAAAACTCACGTTAAGGGATTTTGGTCATGAGATTATCAAAAAGG
ATCTTCACCTAGATCCTTTTAAATTAAAAATGAAGTTTTAAATCAATCTAAAGTATATATGAGTAAACTT
GGTCTGACAGTTACCAATGCTTAATCAGTGAGGCACCTATCTCAGCGATCTGTCTATTTCGTTCATCCAT
AGTTGCCTGACTCCCCGTCGTGTAGATAACTACGATACGGGAGGGCTTACCATCTGGCCCCAGTGCTGCA
ATGATACCGCGAGACCCACGCTCACCGGCTCCAGATTTATCAGCAATAAACCAGCCAGCCGGAAGGGCCG
AGCGCAGAAGTGGTCCTGCAACTTTATCCGCCTCCATCCAGTCTATTAATTGTTGCCGGGAAGCTAGAGT
AAGTAGTTCGCCAGTTAATAGTTTGCGCAACGTTGTTGCCATTGCTACAGGCATCGTGGTGTCACGCTCG
TCGTTTGGTATGGCTTCATTCAGCTCCGGTTCCCAACGATCAAGGCGAGTTACATGATCCCCCATGTTGT
GCAAAAAAGCGGTTAGCTCCTTCGGTCCTCCGATCGTTGTCAGAAGTAAGTTGGCCGCAGTGTTATCACT
CATGGTTATGGCAGCACTGCATAATTCTCTTACTGTCATGCCATCCGTAAGATGCTTTTCTGTGACTGGT
GAGTACTCAACCAAGTCATTCTGAGAATAGTGTATGCGGCGACCGAGTTGCTCTTGCCCGGCGTCAATAC
GGGATAATACCGCGCCACATAGCAGAACTTTAAAAGTGCTCATCATTGGAAAACGTTCTTCGGGGCGAAA
ACTCTCAAGGATCTTACCGCTGTTGAGATCCAGTTCGATGTAACCCACTCGTGCACCCAACTGATCTTCA
GCATCTTTTACTTTCACCAGCGTTTCTGGGTGAGCAAAAACAGGAAGGCAAAATGCCGCAAAAAAGGGAA
TAAGGGCGACACGGAAATGTTGAATACTCATACTCTTCCTTTTTCAATATTATTGAAGCATTTATCAGGG
TTATTGTCTCATGAGCGGATACATATTTGAATGTATTTAGAAAAATAAACAAATAGGGGTTCCGCGCACA
TTTCCCCGAAAAGTGCCACCTGACGTCGACGGATCGGGAGATCTCCCGATCCCCTATGGTGCACTCTCAG
TACAATCTGCTCTGATGCCGCATAGTTAAGCCAGTATCTGCTCCCTGCTTGTGTGTTGGAGGTCGCTGAG
TAGTGCGCGAGCAAAATTTAAGCTACAACAAGGCAAGGCTTGACCGACAATTGCATGAAGAATCTGCTTA
GGGTTAGGCGTTTTGCGCTGCTTCGCGATGTACGGGCCAGATATACGCGCGCGTTGACATTGATTATTGA
CTAGTTATTAATAGTAATCAATTACGGGGTCATTAGTTCATAGCCCATATATGGAGTTCCGCGTTACATA
ACTTACGGTAAATGGCCCGCCTGGCTGACCGCCCAACGACCCCCGCCCATTGACGTCAATAATGACGTAT
GTTCCCATAGTAACGCCAATAGGGACTTTCCATTGACGTCAATGGGTGGAGTATTTACGGTAAACTGCCC
ACTTGGCAGTACATCAAGTGTATCATATGCCAAGTACGCCCCCTATTGACGTCAATGACGGTAAATGGCC
CGCCTGGCATTATGCCCAGTACATGACCTTATGGGACTTTCCTACTTGGCAGTACATCTACGTATTAGTC
ATCGCTATTACCATGGTGA
Features (pLannotate 1.2.2; 33 found; start..end, strand, type, name):
    214..394     +  LTR            5' LTR (truncated): truncated 5' long terminal repeat (LTR) from HIV-1
    441..566     +  misc_feature   HIV-1 Ψ: packaging signal of human immunodeficiency virus type 1
    550..913     +  CDS            HIV-1 gag (fragment): gag protein from human immunodeficiency virus 1; gag
   1059..1292    +  misc_feature   RRE: The Rev response element (RRE) of HIV-1 allows for Rev-dependent mRNA export from the nucleus to the cytoplasm.
   1669..1769    +  CDS            Rev (fragment): human immunodeficiency virus 1 (HIV-1) Rev protein; rev; enhances nuclear export of unspliced and incompletely spliced viral mRNAs
   1819..1936    +  misc_feature   cPPT/CTS: central polypurine tract and central termination sequence of HIV-1
   1987..2227    +  promoter       U6 promoter: RNA polymerase III promoter for human U6 snRNA
   2257..2332    +  misc_RNA       gRNA scaffold: guide RNA scaffold for the Streptococcus pyogenes CRISPR/Cas9 system
   2350..2368    +  CDS            small t antigen (fragment): SV40 (simian virus 40) small t antigen
   2394..2605    +  promoter       EF-1α core promoter: core promoter for human elongation factor EF-1α
   2630..6733    +  CDS            Cas9: Cas9 (Csn1) endonuclease from the Streptococcus pyogenes Type II CRISPR/Cas system generates RNA-guided double strand breaks in DNA
   6871..7663    +  CDS            NeoR/KanR (fragment): aminoglycoside phosphotransferase from Tn5; aph(3')-II (or nptII); confers resistance to neomycin, kanamycin, and G418 (Geneticin®)
   7679..8267    +  misc_feature   WPRE: woodchuck hepatitis virus posttranscriptional regulatory element
   8318..8337    +  misc_feature   cPPT/CTS (fragment): central polypurine tract and central termination sequence of HIV-1
   8339..8572    +  LTR            3' LTR (ΔU3): self-inactivating 3' long terminal repeat (LTR) from HIV-1
   8604..8828    +  polyA_signal   bGH poly(A) signal: bovine growth hormone polyadenylation signal
   8832..8853    +  promoter       SV40 promoter (fragment): SV40 enhancer and early promoter
   8874..9302    +  rep_origin     f1 ori (sequence partly withheld): f1 bacteriophage origin of replication; arrow indicates direction of (+) strand synthesis
   9316..9645    +  promoter       SV40 promoter: SV40 enhancer and early promoter
   9693..9740    +  promoter       EM7 promoter: synthetic bacterial promoter&nbsp
   9759..10133   +  CDS            BleoR: antibiotic-binding protein; Sh ble from Streptoalloteichus hindustanus; confers resistance to bleomycin, phleomycin, and Zeocin™
  10143..10268   +  CDS            ble (fragment): BLE_KLEPN - Experimental evidence at protein level: Swiss-Prot protein existence level 1. Binding protein with a strong affinity to the bleomycin family of antibiotics. Binds to CL990; an antimitotic-antibiotic compound. From Klebsiella pneumoniae.
  10263..10384   +  polyA_signal   SV40 poly(A) signal: SV40 polyadenylation signal
  10455..10477   -  protein_bind   lac operator (fragment): The lac repressor binds to the lac operator to inhibit transcription in E. coli. This inhibition can be relieved by adding lactose or isopropyl-β-D-thiogalactopyranoside (IPTG). lac repressor encoded by lacI
  10481..10511   -  promoter       lac promoter: promoter for the E. coli lac operon
  10526..10547   -  protein_bind   CAP binding site: CAP binding activates transcription in the presence of cAMP. E. coli catabolite activator protein
  10560..10652   -  CDS            lacI (fragment): lac repressor; lacI; The lac repressor binds to the lac operator to inhibit transcription in E. coli. This inhibition can be relieved by adding lactose or isopropyl-β-D-thiogalactopyranoside (IPTG).
  10835..11423   -  rep_origin     ori: high-copy-number ColE1/pMB1/pBR322/pUC origin of replication
  11594..12454   -  CDS            AmpR: β-lactamase; bla; confers resistance to ampicillin, carbenicillin, and related antibiotics
  12455..12559   -  promoter       AmpR promoter: bla
  12618..12670   -  misc_feature   bom (fragment): basis of mobility region from pBR322
  12829..13208   +  enhancer       CMV enhancer: human cytomegalovirus immediate early enhancer
  13209..196     +  promoter       CMV promoter (across the origin): human cytomegalovirus (CMV) immediate early promoter
