[The description below was written by a language model from this plasmid's Addgene catalogue record and pLannotate feature annotations shown in this document.]
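Description:
p8392 LentiCRISPRv2 Neo sgPTPN14-3 is a 13.2 kb all-in-one lentiviral CRISPR plasmid built on the pLentiCRISPR v2 backbone, in a version that carries a neomycin resistance marker for G418 selection of transduced mammalian cells. It is propagated in E. coli through a high-copy ColE1/pUC-type origin with ampicillin resistance. The backbone also contains an f1 origin and an SV40/EM7-driven bleomycin (Zeocin) resistance cassette located outside the viral transfer region.

The transfer region has the layout of a self-inactivating HIV-1-derived vector. A CMV enhancer/promoter sits upstream of a truncated 5' LTR to drive genomic RNA production in packaging cells. This is followed by the Ψ packaging signal, a gag fragment, the RRE for Rev-dependent nuclear export, and the cPPT/CTS, and the region is closed by a ΔU3 3' LTR with a downstream bGH polyadenylation signal. Two expression units lie between these viral elements. A human U6 RNA polymerase III promoter transcribes a guide directed against human PTPN14, the third in the depositor's numbering, fused to the Streptococcus pyogenes gRNA scaffold. An EF-1α core promoter drives S. pyogenes Cas9, with the NeoR coding sequence immediately downstream and a WPRE to enhance transcript expression. No linker between Cas9 and NeoR is annotated in the feature table, so the way the two are co-expressed is not stated in the record.

The construct delivers Cas9 and the sgRNA together by lentiviral transduction to target the PTPN14 locus in human cells. The associated publication concerns PTPN14 degradation by HPV18 E7 and the resulting effects on LATS1 and YAP1.
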