Addgene plasmid #221652: p8392 LentiCRISPRv2 Neo sgPTPN14-3
Purpose: Expression of sgRNA targeting the locus of human PTPN14
Depositing lab: Elizabeth White. Depositing organization: University of Pennsylvania. Publication: HPV18 E7 inhibits LATS1 kinase and activates YAP1 by degrading PTPN14. Blakely WJ, Hatterschide J, White EA. mBio. 2024 Sep 9:e0181124. doi: 10.1128/mbio.01811-24. PubMed 39248565.
Backbone
  Vector backbone: pLentiCRISPR v2
  Backbone manufacturer: Feng Zhang (Addgene #52961)
  Vector type: Lentiviral, CRISPR
  Selectable markers: Neomycin (select with G418)
Growth in bacteria
  Bacterial resistance: Ampicillin, 100 μg/mL
  Growth temperature: 37°C
  Growth strain: NEB Stable
  Copy number: High Copy
Gene/Insert
  Gene/Insert name: sgPTPN14-3
  gRNA/shRNA sequence: CCACACTGGACGTGAACGGG
  Species: H. sapiens (human)
  Entrez Gene: PTPN14 (a.k.a. CATLPH, PEZ, PTP36, PTPD2)
  Cloning method: Restriction Enzyme; 5′ cloning site unknown (unknown if destroyed)
Terms and licenses: Academic/Nonprofit Terms; Industry Terms: Not Available to Industry
Depositor comments: Please visit https://doi.org/10.1101/2024.03.07.583953 for bioRxiv preprint.
How to cite: p8392 LentiCRISPRv2 Neo sgPTPN14-3 was a gift from Elizabeth White (Addgene plasmid # 221652 ; http://n2t.net/addgene:221652 ; RRID:Addgene_221652)
